Addgene plasmid #121790: KK601: pMVP (L3-L2) ecDHFR DD + polyA
Purpose: pMVP L3-L2 entry plasmid, contains ecDHFR DD + polyA for 3- or 4-component MultiSite Gateway Pro assembly. Allows fusion of C-term ecDHFR degron domain (stabilized by TMP) to gene of interest.
Depositing lab: Christopher Newgard. Depositing organization: Duke University. Publication: Creation of versatile cloning platforms for transgene expression and dCas9-based epigenome editing. Haldeman JM, Conway AE, Arlotto ME, Slentz DH, Muoio DM, Becker TC, Newgard CB. Nucleic Acids Res. 2018 Dec 27. pii: 5264291. doi: 10.1093/nar/gky1286. PubMed 30590691.
Backbone
  Vector backbone: pDONR221 P3-P2
  Backbone manufacturer: Invitrogen
  Backbone size w/o insert (bp): 2555
  Vector type: Synthetic Biology ; pMVP Gateway Entry Plasmid
Growth in bacteria
  Bacterial resistance: Kanamycin, 50 μg/mL
  Growth temperature: 37°C
  Growth strain: DH5alpha
  Copy number: High Copy
Gene/Insert
  Gene/Insert name: ecDHFR Degron Domain + polyA
  Species: Synthetic
  Insert size (bp): 735
  Cloning method: Gateway Cloning
  Sequencing primers: 5′ M13F; 3′ M13R
Terms and licenses: Academic/Nonprofit Terms; Industry Terms: Not Available to Industry
Depositor comments: ecDHFR degron domain is stabilized by the ligand TMP
How to cite: KK601: pMVP (L3-L2) ecDHFR DD + polyA was a gift from Christopher Newgard (Addgene plasmid # 121790 ; http://n2t.net/addgene:121790 ; RRID:Addgene_121790)
