[The description below was written by a language model from this plasmid's Addgene catalogue record and pLannotate feature annotations shown in this document.]
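Description:
KK601: pMVP (L3-L2) ecDHFR DD + polyA is a MultiSite Gateway Pro entry plasmid from the pMVP modular cloning platform, built in the Invitrogen pDONR221 P3-P2 backbone. The sequenced record is about 3.3 kb. It is propagated in E. coli from a high-copy ColE1/pUC-type origin and selected with kanamycin through an aminoglycoside phosphotransferase (KanR) gene. Typical pDONR features flank the recombination cassette: rrnB T1 and T2 transcription terminators upstream, which insulate the insert from read-through transcription, and a T7 promoter on the far side. Small lacI and lacZα fragments annotated nearby appear to be backbone remnants rather than functional genes.

The roughly 735 bp synthetic insert lies between attL3 and attL2 sites. It consists of the E. coli dihydrofolate reductase (ecDHFR, folA-derived) destabilizing domain followed by a bovine growth hormone polyadenylation signal. The plasmid carries no promoter for this cassette and is not an expression vector by itself. Instead, it supplies the last module in a 3- or 4-component LR Clonase assembly, where it is combined with other entry plasmids, such as those carrying a promoter and a gene of interest, and a destination vector. After recombination, the degron is fused to the C-terminus of the gene of interest and the bGH signal terminates the transcript. The ecDHFR domain targets the fusion protein for degradation unless the ligand trimethoprim (TMP) is present to stabilize it. This allows small-molecule control of the abundance of the expressed protein in transgene expression studies.
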