Features (pLannotate 1.2.2; 11 found; start..end, strand, type, name):
    121..213     +  CDS            lacI (fragment): lac repressor; lacI; The lac repressor binds to the lac operator to inhibit transcription in E. coli. This inhibition can be relieved by adding lactose or isopropyl-β-D-thiogalactopyranoside (IPTG).
    268..295     -  terminator     rrnB T2 terminator: transcription terminator T2 from the E. coli rrnB gene
    427..470     +  terminator     rrnB T1 terminator: Escherichia coli rrnB; transcription terminator T1 from the E. coli rrnB gene
    517..553     -  CDS            lacZα (fragment): LacZα fragment of β-galactosidase; lacZ fragment
    570..665     +  protein_bind   attL3: mutant version of attL; recombination site for the Gateway® LR reaction LR Clonase™
    680..1152    +  CDS            ecDHFR (fragment): E. coli dihydrofolate reductase; folA
   1186..1297    +  polyA_signal   bGH poly(A) signal: bovine growth hormone polyadenylation signal
   1402..1501    -  protein_bind   attL2: mutant version of attL; recombination site for the Gateway® LR reaction LR Clonase™
   1532..1550    -  promoter       T7 promoter: promoter for bacteriophage T7 RNA polymerase
   1684..2493    +  CDS            KanR: aminoglycoside phosphotransferase; aph(3')-Ia; confers resistance to kanamycin in bacteria or G418 (Geneticin®) in eukaryotes
   2640..3228    +  rep_origin     ori: high-copy-number ColE1/pMB1/pBR322/pUC origin of replication
>Addgene plasmid #121790 | KK601: pMVP (L3-L2) ecDHFR DD + polyA | addgene full sequence | sequence record 237291 | Addgene NGS Result
CTTTCCTGCGTTATCCCCTGATTCTGTGGATAACCGTATTACCGCCTTTGAGTGAGCTGATACCGCTCGC
CGCAGCCGAACGACCGAGCGCAGCGAGTCAGTGAGCGAGGAAGCGGAAGAGCGCCCAATACGCAAACCGC
CTCTCCCCGCGCGTTGGCCGATTCATTAATGCAGCTGGCACGACAGGTTTCCCGACTGGAAAGCGGGCAG
TGAGCGCAACGCAATTAATACGCGTACCGCTAGCCAGGAAGAGTTTGTAGAAACGCAAAAAGGCCATCCG
TCAGGATGGCCTTCTGCTTAGTTTGATGCCTGGCAGTTTATGGCGGGCGTCCTGCCCGCCACCCTCCGGG
CCGTTGCTTCACAACGTTCAAATCCGCTCCCGGCGGATTTGTCCTACTCAGGAGAGCGTTCACCGACAAA
CAACAGATAAAACGAAAGGCCCAGTCTTCCGACTGAGCCTTTCGTTTTATTTGATGCCTGGCAGTTCCCT
ACTCTCGCGTTAACGCTAGCATGGATGTTTTCCCAGTCACGACGTTGTAAAACGACGGCCAGTCTTAAGC
TCGGGCCCCAAATAATGATTTTATTTTGACTGATAGTGACCTGTTCGTTGCAACAAATTGATGAGCAATG
CTTTTTTATAATGCCAACTTTGTATAATAAAGTTGGTGGCGGAGGATCCATCAGTCTGATTGCGGCGTTA
GCGGTAGATCACGTTATCGGCATGGAAACCGTCATGCCGTGGAACCTGCCTGCCGATCTCGCCTGGTTTA
AACGCAACACCTTAAATAAACCCGTGATTATGGGCCGCCATACCTGGGAATCAATCGGTCGTCCGTTGCC
AGGACGCAAAAATATTATCCTCAGCAGTCAACCGAGTACGGACGATCGCGTAACGTGGGTGAAGTCGGTG
GATGAAGCCATCGCGGCGTGTGGTGACGTACCAGAAATCATGGTTATTGGCGGCGGTCGCGTTTATGAAC
AGTTCTTGCCAAAAGCGCAAAAACTGTATCTGACGCATATCGACGCAGAAGTGGAAGGCGACACCCATTT
CCCGGATTACGAGCCGGATGACTGGGAATCGGTATTCAGCGAATTCCACGATGCTGATGCGCAGAACTCT
CACAGCTATTGCTTTGAGATTCTGGAGCGGCGATGAAATTCCTAGAGCTCGCTGATCAGCCTCGACTGTG
CCTTCTAGTTGCCAGCCATCTGTTGTTTGCCCCTCCCCCGTGCCTTCCTTGACCCTGGAAGGTGCCACTC
CCACTGTCCTTTCCTAATAAAATGAGGAAATTGCATCGCATTGTCTGAGTAGGTGTCATTCTATTCTGGG
GGGTGGGGTGGGGCAGGACAGCAAGGGGGAGGATTGGGAAGAGAATAGCAGGCATGCTGGGGAGGTACCT
GACCCAGCTTTCTTGTACAAAGTTGGCATTATAAGAAAGCATTGCTTATCAATTTGTTGCAACGAACAGG
TCACTATCAGTCAAAATAAAATCATTATTTGCCATCCAGCTGCAGGGCGGCCGCGATATCCCCTATAGTG
AGTCGTATTACATGGTCATAGCTGTTTCCTGGCAGCTCTGGCCCGTGTCTCAAAATCTCTGATGTTACAT
TGCACAAGATAAAAATATATCATCATGAACAATAAAACTGTCTGCTTACATAAACAGTAATACAAGGGGT
GTTATGAGCCATATTCAACGGGAAACGTCGAGGCCGCGATTAAATTCCAACATGGATGCTGATTTATATG
GGTATAAATGGGCTCGCGATAATGTCGGGCAATCAGGTGCGACAATCTATCGCTTGTATGGGAAGCCCGA
TGCGCCAGAGTTGTTTCTGAAACATGGCAAAGGTAGCGTTGCCAATGATGTTACAGATGAGATGGTCAGA
CTAAACTGGCTGACGGAATTTATGCCTCTTCCGACCATCAAGCATTTTATCCGTACTCCTGATGATGCAT
GGTTACTCACCACTGCGATCCCCGGAAAAACAGCATTCCAGGTATTAGAAGAATATCCTGATTCAGGTGA
AAATATTGTTGATGCGCTGGCAGTGTTCCTGCGCCGGTTGCATTCGATTCCTGTTTGTAATTGTCCTTTT
AACAGCGATCGCGTATTTCGTCTCGCTCAGGCGCAATCACGAATGAATAACGGTTTGGTTGATGCGAGTG
ATTTTGATGACGAGCGTAATGGCTGGCCTGTTGAACAAGTCTGGAAAGAAATGCATAAACTTTTGCCATT
CTCACCGGATTCAGTCGTCACTCATGGTGATTTCTCACTTGATAACCTTATTTTTGACGAGGGGAAATTA
ATAGGTTGTATTGATGTTGGACGAGTCGGAATCGCAGACCGATACCAGGATCTTGCCATCCTATGGAACT
GCCTCGGTGAGTTTTCTCCTTCATTACAGAAACGGCTTTTTCAAAAATATGGTATTGATAATCCTGATAT
GAATAAATTGCAGTTTCATTTGATGCTCGATGAGTTTTTCTAATCAGAATTGGTTAATTGGTTGTAACAC
TGGCAGAGCATTACGCTGACTTGACGGGACGGCGCAAGCTCATGACCAAAATCCCTTAACGTGAGTTACG
CGTCGTTCCACTGAGCGTCAGACCCCGTAGAAAAGATCAAAGGATCTTCTTGAGATCCTTTTTTTCTGCG
CGTAATCTGCTGCTTGCAAACAAAAAAACCACCGCTACCAGCGGTGGTTTGTTTGCCGGATCAAGAGCTA
CCAACTCTTTTTCCGAAGGTAACTGGCTTCAGCAGAGCGCAGATACCAAATACTGTTCTTCTAGTGTAGC
CGTAGTTAGGCCACCACTTCAAGAACTCTGTAGCACCGCCTACATACCTCGCTCTGCTAATCCTGTTACC
AGTGGCTGCTGCCAGTGGCGATAAGTCGTGTCTTACCGGGTTGGACTCAAGACGATAGTTACCGGATAAG
GCGCAGCGGTCGGGCTGAACGGGGGGTTCGTGCACACAGCCCAGCTTGGAGCGAACGACCTACACCGAAC
TGAGATACCTACAGCGTGAGCTATGAGAAAGCGCCACGCTTCCCGAAGGGAGAAAGGCGGACAGGTATCC
GGTAAGCGGCAGGGTCGGAACAGGAGAGCGCACGAGGGAGCTTCCAGGGGGAAACGCCTGGTATCTTTAT
AGTCCTGTCGGGTTTCGCCACCTCTGACTTGAGCGTCGATTTTTGTGATGCTCGTCAGGGGGGCGGAGCC
TATGGAAAAACGCCAGCAACGCGGCCTTTTTACGGTTCCTGGCCTTTTGCTGGCCTTTTGCTCACATGTT
